Addgene plasmid #224364: PT7lacO-His6-PheRSa-PheRSb
Purpose: Express PheRS protein for his-tagged purification
Depositing lab: Richard Murray. Depositing organization: California Institute of Technology. Publication: Optimizing Protein Production in the One-Pot PURE System: Insights into Reaction Composition and Expression Efficiency. Zhang Y, Deveikis M, Qiu Y, Bjorn L, Martinez ZA, Chou TF, Freemont PS, Murray RM. ACS Synth Biol. 2025 May 16;14(5):1496-1508. doi: 10.1021/acssynbio.4c00779. Epub 2025 Apr 10. PubMed 40209036.
Backbone
  Vector backbone: pET21a
  Vector type: Bacterial Expression
Growth in bacteria
  Bacterial resistance: Ampicillin, 100 μg/mL
  Growth temperature: 37°C
  Growth strain: DH5alpha
  Copy number: High Copy
Gene/Insert
  Gene/Insert name: PheRS
  Species: E. coli
  Entrez Gene: pheS (a.k.a. b1714, ECK1712, phe-act)
  Tag / fusion protein: His6 (N terminal on insert)
  Cloning method: Gibson Cloning
Terms and licenses: Academic/Nonprofit Terms; Industry Terms: Not Available to Industry
Depositor comments: It is best to grow cells in strains with LacIq and in media supplemented 1% glucose for genetic stability. Please visit https://doi.org/10.1101/2024.06.19.599772 for bioRxiv preprint.
How to cite: PT7lacO-His6-PheRSa-PheRSb was a gift from Richard Murray (Addgene plasmid # 224364 ; http://n2t.net/addgene:224364 ; RRID:Addgene_224364)
