[The description below was written by a language model from this plasmid's Addgene catalogue record and pLannotate feature annotations shown in this document.]
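Description:
PT7lacO-His6-PheRSa-PheRSb is an 8,779 nt bacterial expression plasmid built on the pET21a backbone for producing E. coli phenylalanyl-tRNA synthetase (PheRS) for His-tag affinity purification. It is propagated in E. coli through a ColE1/pMB1-type origin and selected with ampicillin via the β-lactamase gene and its native promoter. The catalogue lists it as high copy, although the feature table also annotates the pBR322-derived rop gene and bom region, which are usually associated with moderated copy number. An f1 phage origin is present as well, and short tetracycline-resistance fragments flanking the lacI region are backbone remnants rather than functional markers.

The payload is a two-gene cassette driven by a T7 promoter immediately followed by a lac operator, with the strong T7 gene 10 ribosome binding site upstream. A His6 tag is fused to the N terminus of pheS, which encodes the PheRS alpha subunit. The beta subunit gene pheT begins only a short distance downstream, so both appear to be transcribed as one message ending at the T7 terminator. Only the alpha subunit carries an annotated tag, so the untagged beta subunit would presumably co-purify through assembly of the synthetase complex. The plasmid-borne lacI gene supplies repressor to keep the T7lac promoter off until induction with IPTG in a host supplying T7 RNA polymerase. The depositor notes that LacIq strains and glucose-supplemented medium improve genetic stability, which suggests that leaky expression is burdensome. A small fragment annotated as a T7 gene 10-derived solubility tag lies after pheT and is probably residual vector sequence.

The associated publication concerns the One-Pot PURE cell-free protein synthesis system, in which purified aminoacyl-tRNA synthetases such as PheRS are components.
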