Features (pLannotate 1.2.2; 20 found; start..end, strand, type, name):
     49..96      +  terminator     T7 terminator: transcription terminator for bacteriophage T7 RNA polymerase
    133..561     +  rep_origin     f1 ori (sequence partly withheld): f1 bacteriophage origin of replication; arrow indicates direction of (+) strand synthesis
    614..718     +  promoter       AmpR promoter: bla
    719..1579    +  CDS            AmpR: β-lactamase; bla; confers resistance to ampicillin, carbenicillin, and related antibiotics
   1750..2338    +  rep_origin     ori: high-copy-number ColE1/pMB1/pBR322/pUC origin of replication
   2524..2663    -  misc_feature   bom: basis of mobility region from pBR322
   2765..2956    -  CDS            rop: Rop protein, which maintains plasmids at low copy number; rop
   2973..3353    +  CDS            YPB1_ECOLX: Protein predicted: Swiss-Prot protein existence level 4. From Escherichia coli.
   3425..3716    -  CDS            TcR (fragment): tetracycline efflux protein; tet; confers resistance to tetracycline
   3731..3752    -  protein_bind   CAP binding site: CAP binding activates transcription in the presence of cAMP. E. coli catabolite activator protein
   3765..4847    -  CDS            lacI: lac repressor; lacI; The lac repressor binds to the lac operator to inhibit transcription in E. coli. This inhibition can be relieved by adding lactose or isopropyl-β-D-thiogalactopyranoside (IPTG).
   4848..4925    -  promoter       lacI promoter: lacI
   4933..5212    -  CDS            TcR (fragment): tetracycline efflux protein; tet; confers resistance to tetracycline
   5234..5252    +  promoter       T7 promoter: promoter for bacteriophage T7 RNA polymerase
   5253..5277    +  protein_bind   lac operator: The lac repressor binds to the lac operator to inhibit transcription in E. coli. This inhibition can be relieved by adding lactose or isopropyl-β-D-thiogalactopyranoside (IPTG). lac repressor encoded by lacI
   5292..5314    +  RBS            RBS: efficient ribosome binding site from bacteriophage T7 gene 10 (Olins and Rangwala, 1989)
   5334..5351    +  CDS            7xHis (fragment): 6xHis affinity tag
   5379..6356    +  CDS            pheS: SYFA_ECOLI - Experimental evidence at protein level: Swiss-Prot protein existence level 1. From Escherichia coli (strain K12).
   6374..8758    +  CDS            pheT: SYFB_ECOLI - Experimental evidence at protein level: Swiss-Prot protein existence level 1. From Escherichia coli (strain K12).
   8771..41      +  CDS            SET1 (fragment) (across the origin): solubility-enhancement tag derived from T7 phage gene 10B
>Addgene plasmid #224364 | PT7lacO-His6-PheRSa-PheRSb | addgene full sequence | sequence record 443400 | Addgene NGS Result
AAAGCCCGAAAGGAAGCTGAGTTGGCTGCTGCCACCGCTGAGCAATAACTAGCATAACCCCTTGGGGCCT
CTAAACGGGTCTTGAGGGGTTTTTTGCTGAAAGGAGGAACTATATCCGGATTGGCGAATGGG
[124 nt withheld, positions 133-256]
C
[91 nt withheld, positions 258-348]
A
[49 nt withheld, positions 350-398]
CCTTTGACGTTGGAGTCCACGTTCTTT
[37 nt withheld, positions 426-462]
ACCCTATCTCGGTCTATTCTTTTGATTTATAAGGGATTTTGCCGATTTCGGCCTATTGGTTAAAAAATGA
GCTGATTTAACAAAAATTTAACGCGAATTTTAACAAAATATTAACGCTTACAATTTAGGTGGCACTTTTC
GGGGAAATGTGCGCGGAACCCCTATTTGTTTATTTTTCTAAATACATTCAAATATGTATCCGCTCATGAG
ACAATAACCCTGATAAATGCTTCAATAATATTGAAAAAGGAAGAGTATGAGTATTCAACATTTCCGTGTC
GCCCTTATTCCCTTTTTTGCGGCATTTTGCCTTCCTGTTTTTGCTCACCCAGAAACGCTGGTGAAAGTAA
AAGATGCTGAAGATCAGTTGGGTGCACGAGTGGGTTACATCGAACTGGATCTCAACAGCGGTAAGATCCT
TGAGAGTTTTCGCCCCGAAGAACGTTTTCCAATGATGAGCACTTTTAAAGTTCTGCTATGTGGCGCGGTA
TTATCCCGTATTGACGCCGGGCAAGAGCAACTCGGTCGCCGCATACACTATTCTCAGAATGACTTGGTTG
AGTACTCACCAGTCACAGAAAAGCATCTTACGGATGGCATGACAGTAAGAGAATTATGCAGTGCTGCCAT
AACCATGAGTGATAACACTGCGGCCAACTTACTTCTGACAACGATCGGAGGACCGAAGGAGCTAACCGCT
TTTTTGCACAACATGGGGGATCATGTAACTCGCCTTGATCGTTGGGAACCGGAGCTGAATGAAGCCATAC
CAAACGACGAGCGTGACACCACGATGCCTGCAGCAATGGCAACAACGTTGCGCAAACTATTAACTGGCGA
ACTACTTACTCTAGCTTCCCGGCAACAATTAATAGACTGGATGGAGGCGGATAAAGTTGCAGGACCACTT
CTGCGCTCGGCCCTTCCGGCTGGCTGGTTTATTGCTGATAAATCTGGAGCCGGTGAGCGTGGGTCTCGCG
GTATCATTGCAGCACTGGGGCCAGATGGTAAGCCCTCCCGTATCGTAGTTATCTACACGACGGGGAGTCA
GGCAACTATGGATGAACGAAATAGACAGATCGCTGAGATAGGTGCCTCACTGATTAAGCATTGGTAACTG
TCAGACCAAGTTTACTCATATATACTTTAGATTGATTTAAAACTTCATTTTTAATTTAAAAGGATCTAGG
TGAAGATCCTTTTTGATAATCTCATGACCAAAATCCCTTAACGTGAGTTTTCGTTCCACTGAGCGTCAGA
CCCCGTAGAAAAGATCAAAGGATCTTCTTGAGATCCTTTTTTTCTGCGCGTAATCTGCTGCTTGCAAACA
AAAAAACCACCGCTACCAGCGGTGGTTTGTTTGCCGGATCAAGAGCTACCAACTCTTTTTCCGAAGGTAA
CTGGCTTCAGCAGAGCGCAGATACCAAATACTGTCCTTCTAGTGTAGCCGTAGTTAGGCCACCACTTCAA
GAACTCTGTAGCACCGCCTACATACCTCGCTCTGCTAATCCTGTTACCAGTGGCTGCTGCCAGTGGCGAT
AAGTCGTGTCTTACCGGGTTGGACTCAAGACGATAGTTACCGGATAAGGCGCAGCGGTCGGGCTGAACGG
GGGGTTCGTGCACACAGCCCAGCTTGGAGCGAACGACCTACACCGAACTGAGATACCTACAGCGTGAGCT
ATGAGAAAGCGCCACGCTTCCCGAAGGGAGAAAGGCGGACAGGTATCCGGTAAGCGGCAGGGTCGGAACA
GGAGAGCGCACGAGGGAGCTTCCAGGGGGAAACGCCTGGTATCTTTATAGTCCTGTCGGGTTTCGCCACC
TCTGACTTGAGCGTCGATTTTTGTGATGCTCGTCAGGGGGGCGGAGCCTATGGAAAAACGCCAGCAACGC
GGCCTTTTTACGGTTCCTGGCCTTTTGCTGGCCTTTTGCTCACATGTTCTTTCCTGCGTTATCCCCTGAT
TCTGTGGATAACCGTATTACCGCCTTTGAGTGAGCTGATACCGCTCGCCGCAGCCGAACGACCGAGCGCA
GCGAGTCAGTGAGCGAGGAAGCGGAAGAGCGCCTGATGCGGTATTTTCTCCTTACGCATCTGTGCGGTAT
TTCACACCGCAATGGTGCACTCTCAGTACAATCTGCTCTGATGCCGCATAGTTAAGCCAGTATACACTCC
GCTATCGCTACGTGACTGGGTCATGGCTGCGCCCCGACACCCGCCAACACCCGCTGACGCGCCCTGACGG
GCTTGTCTGCTCCCGGCATCCGCTTACAGACAAGCTGTGACCGTCTCCGGGAGCTGCATGTGTCAGAGGT
TTTCACCGTCATCACCGAAACGCGCGAGGCAGCTGCGGTAAAGCTCATCAGCGTGGTCGTGAAGCGATTC
ACAGATGTCTGCCTGTTCATCCGCGTCCAGCTCGTTGAGTTTCTCCAGAAGCGTTAATGTCTGGCTTCTG
ATAAAGCGGGCCATGTTAAGGGCGGTTTTTTCCTGTTTGGTCACTGATGCCTCCGTGTAAGGGGGATTTC
TGTTCATGGGGGTAATGATACCGATGAAACGAGAGAGGATGCTCACGATACGGGTTACTGATGATGAACA
TGCCCGGTTACTGGAACGTTGTGAGGGTAAACAACTGGCGGTATGGATGCGGCGGGACCAGAGAAAAATC
ACTCAGGGTCAATGCCAGCGCTTCGTTAATACAGATGTAGGTGTTCCACAGGGTAGCCAGCAGCATCCTG
CGATGCAGATCCGGAACATAATGGTGCAGGGCGCTGACTTCCGCGTTTCCAGACTTTACGAAACACGGAA
ACCGAAGACCATTCATGTTGTTGCTCAGGTCGCAGACGTTTTGCAGCAGCAGTCGCTTCACGTTCGCTCG
CGTATCGGTGATTCATTCTGCTAACCAGTAAGGCAACCCCGCCAGCCTAGCCGGGTCCTCAACGACAGGA
GCACGATCATGCGCACCCGTGGGGCCGCCATGCCGGCGATAATGGCCTGCTTCTCGCCGAAACGTTTGGT
GGCGGGACCAGTGACGAAGGCTTGAGCGAGGGCGTGCAAGATTCCGAATACCGCAAGCGACAGGCCGATC
ATCGTCGCGCTCCAGCGAAAGCGGTCCTCGCCGAAAATGACCCAGAGCGCTGCCGGCACCTGTCCTACGA
GTTGCATGATAAAGAAGACAGTCATAAGTGCGGCGACGATAGTCATGCCCCGCGCCCACCGGAAGGAGCT
GACTGGGTTGAAGGCTCTCAAGGGCATCGGTCGAGATCCCGGTGCCTAATGAGTGAGCTAACTTACATTA
ATTGCGTTGCGCTCACTGCCCGCTTTCCAGTCGGGAAACCTGTCGTGCCAGCTGCATTAATGAATCGGCC
AACGCGCGGGGAGAGGCGGTTTGCGTATTGGGCGCCAGGGTGGTTTTTCTTTTCACCAGTGAGACGGGCA
ACAGCTGATTGCCCTTCACCGCCTGGCCCTGAGAGAGTTGCAGCAAGCGGTCCACGCTGGTTTGCCCCAG
CAGGCGAAAATCCTGTTTGATGGTGGTTAACGGCGGGATATAACATGAGCTGTCTTCGGTATCGTCGTAT
CCCACTACCGAGATATCCGCACCAACGCGCAGCCCGGACTCGGTAATGGCGCGCATTGCGCCCAGCGCCA
TCTGATCGTTGGCAACCAGCATCGCAGTGGGAACGATGCCCTCATTCAGCATTTGCATGGTTTGTTGAAA
ACCGGACATGGCACTCCAGTCGCCTTCCCGTTCCGCTATCGGCTGAATTTGATTGCGAGTGAGATATTTA
TGCCAGCCAGCCAGACGCAGACGCGCCGAGACAGAACTTAATGGGCCCGCTAACAGCGCGATTTGCTGGT
GACCCAATGCGACCAGATGCTCCACGCCCAGTCGCGTACCGTCTTCATGGGAGAAAATAATACTGTTGAT
GGGTGTCTGGTCAGAGACATCAAGAAATAACGCCGGAACATTAGTGCAGGCAGCTTCCACAGCAATGGCA
TCCTGGTCATCCAGCGGATAGTTAATGATCAGCCCACTGACGCGTTGCGCGAGAAGATTGTGCACCGCCG
CTTTACAGGCTTCGACGCCGCTTCGTTCTACCATCGACACCACCACGCTGGCACCCAGTTGATCGGCGCG
AGATTTAATCGCCGCGACAATTTGCGACGGCGCGTGCAGGGCCAGACTGGAGGTGGCAACGCCAATCAGC
AACGACTGTTTGCCCGCCAGTTGTTGTGCCACGCGGTTGGGAATGTAATTCAGCTCCGCCATCGCCGCTT
CCACTTTTTCCCGCGTTTTCGCAGAAACGTGGCTGGCCTGGTTCACCACGCGGGAAACGGTCTGATAAGA
GACACCGGCATACTCTGCGACATCGTATAACGTTACTGGTTTCACATTCACCACCCTGAATTGACTCTCT
TCCGGGCGCTATCATGCCATACCGCGAAAGGTTTTGCGCCATTCGATGGTGTCCGGGATCTCGACGCTCT
CCCTTATGCGACTCCTGCATTAGGAAGCAGCCCAGTAGTAGGTTGAGGCCGTTGAGCACCGCCGCCGCAA
GGAATGGTGCATGCAAGGAGATGGCGCCCAACAGTCCCCCGGCCACGGGGCCTGCCACCATACCCACGCC
GAAACAAGCGCTCATGAGCCCGAAGTGGCGAGCCCGATCTTCCCCATCGGTGATGTCGGCGATATAGGCG
CCAGCAACCGCACCTGTGGCGCCGGTGATGCCGGCCACGATGCGTCCGGCGTAGAGGATCGAGATCTCGA
TCCCGCGAAATTAATACGACTCACTATAGGGGAATTGTGAGCGGATAACAATTCCCCTCTAGAAATAATT
TTGTTTAACTTTAAGAAGGAGATATACATATGAGAGGATCGCATCACCATCACCATCACGGATCCGCATG
CGATGACGATGACAAATCACATCTCGCAGAACTGGTTGCCAGTGCGAAGGCGGCCATTAGCCAGGCGTCA
GATGTTGCCGCGTTAGATAATGTGCGCGTCGAATATTTGGGTAAAAAAGGGCACTTAACCCTTCAGATGA
CGACCCTGCGTGAGCTGCCGCCAGAAGAGCGTCCGGCAGCTGGTGCGGTTATCAACGAAGCGAAAGAGCA
GGTTCAGCAGGCGCTGAATGCGCGTAAAGCGGAACTGGAAAGCGCTGCACTGAATGCGCGTCTGGCGGCG
GAAACGATTGATGTCTCTCTGCCAGGTCGTCGCATTGAAAACGGCGGTCTGCATCCGGTTACCCGTACCA
TCGACCGTATCGAAAGTTTCTTCGGTGAGCTTGGCTTTACCGTGGCAACCGGGCCGGAAATCGAAGACGA
TTATCATAACTTCGATGCTCTGAACATTCCTGGTCACCACCCGGCGCGCGCTGACCACGACACTTTCTGG
TTTGACACTACCCGCCTGCTGCGTACCCAGACCTCTGGCGTACAGATCCGCACCATGAAAGCCCAGCAGC
CACCGATTCGTATCATCGCGCCTGGCCGTGTTTATCGTAACGACTACGACCAGACTCACACGCCGATGTT
CCATCAGATGGAAGGTCTGATTGTTGATACCAACATCAGCTTTACCAACCTGAAAGGCACGCTGCACGAC
TTCCTGCGTAACTTCTTTGAGGAAGATTTGCAGATTCGCTTCCGTCCTTCCTACTTCCCGTTTACCGAAC
CTTCTGCAGAAGTGGACGTCATGGGTAAAAACGGTAAATGGCTGGAAGTGCTGGGCTGCGGGATGGTGCA
TCCGAACGTGTTGCGTAACGTTGGCATCGACCCGGAAGTTTACTCTGGTTTCGCCTTCGGGATGGGGATG
GAGCGTCTGACTATGTTGCGTTACGGCGTCACCGACCTGCGTTCATTCTTCGAAAACGATCTGCGTTTCC
TCAAACAGTTTAAATAAGGCAGGAATAGATTATGAAATTCGGTGAACTGTGGTTACGCGAATGGGTGAAC
CCGGCGATTGATAGCGATGCGCTGGCAAATCAAATCACTATGGCGGGCCTGGAAGTTGACGGTGTAGAAC
CGGTTGCCGGCAGCTTCCACGGCGTGGTCGTTGGTGAAGTGGTTGAGTGTGCGCAGCATCCGAACGCTGA
CAAACTGCGTGTGACAAAAGTGAATGTCGGCGGCGATCGCCTGCTGGACATCGTCTGCGGTGCGCCAAAC
TGCCGTCAGGGCCTGCGTGTAGCGGTAGCGACCATTGGTGCTGTTCTGCCGGGTGATTTCAAAATTAAAG
CGGCGAAACTGCGTGGCGAACCGTCTGAAGGGATGCTGTGCTCCTTCTCTGAACTGGGCATTTCTGACGA
TCACAGCGGCATTATCGAACTGCCTGCGGATGCGCCGATTGGCACCGATATCCGTGAATACCTGAAACTT
GATGACAACACCATCGAAATCAGCGTGACGCCAAACCGTGCCGACTGCTTAGGCATCATTGGTGTTGCGC
GTGACGTTGCCGTGCTGAACCAGCTGCCGCTGGTTCAACCGGAAATCGTTCCGGTTGGTGCGACCATCGA
CGACACGCTGCCGATTACAGTCGAAGCGCCGGAAGCCTGCCCGCGTTATCTTGGCCGTGTGGTAAAAGGC
ATTAACGTTAAAGCGCCAACTCCGCTGTGGATGAAAGAAAAACTGCGTCGTTGCGGGATCCGTTCTATCG
ATGCAGTTGTTGACGTCACCAACTATGTGCTGCTCGAACTGGGCCAGCCGATGCACGCTTTCGATAAAGA
TCGCATTGAAGGCGGCATTGTGGTGCGGATGGCGAAAGAGGGCGAAACGCTGGTGCTGCTCGACGGTACT
GAAGCGAAGCTGAATGCTGACACTCTGGTCATCGCCGACCACAACAAGGCGCTGGCGATGGGCGGCATCT
TCGGTGGCGAACACTCTGGCGTGAATGACGAAACACAAAACGTGCTGCTGGAATGCGCGTTCTTTAGCCC
GCTGTCTATCACCGGTCGTGCTCGTCGTCATGGCCTGCATACCGATGCGTCTCACCGTTATGAGCGTGGC
GTTGATCCGGCACTGCAGCACAAAGCGATGGAACGTGCGACCCGTCTGCTGATCGACATCTGCGGTGGTG
AGGCTGGCCCGGTAATTGATATCACCAACGAAGCAACGCTGCCGAAGCGTGCAACCATCACTCTACGTCG
TAGCAAACTGGATCGCCTGATCGGCCATCATATTGCGGATGAGCAGGTAACTGACATTCTGCGTCGTCTC
GGCTGCGAAGTGACCGAAGGCAAAGACGAATGGCAGGCAGTTGCGCCGAGCTGGCGTTTCGATATGGAGA
TTGAAGAAGATCTGGTTGAAGAAGTCGCGCGTGTTTACGGCTACAACAACATCCCGGATGAGCCGGTACA
GGCAAGCCTGATTATGGGTACTCACCGTGAAGCTGACCTGTCGCTCAAGCGCGTGAAAACGCTGCTCAAC
GACAAAGGCTATCAGGAAGTGATCACCTACAGCTTCGTTGATCCGAAAGTGCAGCAGATGATCCATCCAG
GCGTTGAAGCCTTACTGCTGCCAAGCCCGATCTCTGTTGAAATGTCAGCAATGCGTCTTTCTCTGTGGAC
TGGCCTGCTGGCAACCGTGGTGTACAACCAGAACCGTCAGCAGAACCGTGTGCGCATTTTCGAAAGCGGT
CTGCGTTTCGTACCAGATACTCAGGCACCGTTGGGCATTCGTCAGGATCTGATGTTAGCCGGTGTGATTT
GCGGTAACCGTTACGAAGAGCACTGGAACCTGGCAAAAGAGACCGTTGATTTCTATGATTTGAAAGGCGA
TCTTGAATCCGTTCTCGACCTGACCGGTAAACTGAATGAGGTTGAGTTCCGTGCAGAAGCGAATCCGGCA
CTGCATCCGGGGCAATCCGCAGCGATTTATCTGAAAGGTGAACGTATTGGTTTTGTTGGGGTTGTTCATC
CTGAACTGGAACGTAAACTGGATCTTAACGGTCGCACTCTGGTGTTCGAACTGGAGTGGAACAAGCTCGC
AGACCGCGTGGTGCCTCAGGCGCGCGAGATTTCTCGCTTCCCGGCGAACCGTCGTGACATCGCGGTGGTG
GTCGCAGAAAACGTTCCCGCAGCGGATATTTTATCCGAATGTAAGAAAGTTGGCGTAAATCAGGTAGTTG
GCGTAAACTTATTTGACGTGTACCGCGGTAAGGGTGTTGCGGAGGGGTATAAGAGCCTCGCCATAAGCCT
GATCCTGCAAGATACCAGCCGTACACTCGAAGAAGAGGAGATTGCCGCTACCGTCGCCAAATGTGTAGAG
GCATTAAAAGAGCGATTCCAGGCATCATTGAGGGATTGATGAGATCCGGCTGCTAAC
